Addgene plasmid #133404: human ETV6 gRNA-4
Purpose: human ETV6 gRNA-3 and 4 is a pair of gRNAs. Four ETV6 gRNA plasmids used the same backbone(Addgene plasmid#41824). ETV6 gRNA-4 target the second ETV6 exon.
Depositing lab: Linzhao Cheng. Publication: Conditional gene knockout and reconstitution in human iPSCs with an inducible Cas9 system. Wu M, Liu S, Gao Y, Bai H, Machairaki V, Li G, Chen T, Cheng L. Stem Cell Res. 2018 May;29:6-14. doi: 10.1016/j.scr.2018.03.003. Epub 2018 Mar 10. PubMed 29554589.
Backbone
  Vector backbone: gRNA_Cloning Vector(Addgene#41824)
  Backbone manufacturer: George Church
  Backbone size w/o insert (bp): 3915
  Total vector size (bp): 3974
  Vector type: Mammalian Expression
  Selectable markers: Neomycin (select with G418)
Growth in bacteria
  Bacterial resistance: Kanamycin, 50 μg/mL
  Growth temperature: 37°C
  Growth strain: NEB Stable
  Copy number: High Copy
Gene/Insert
  Gene/Insert name: ETV6
  gRNA/shRNA sequence: CGGGTCACGAACACTCACGC
  Species: H. sapiens (human)
  Entrez Gene: ETV6 (a.k.a. TEL, TEL/ABL, THC5)
  Promoter: U6
  Cloning method: Gibson Cloning
  Sequencing primers: 5′ GAGGGCCTATTTCCCATGATT
Terms and licenses: Academic/Nonprofit Terms; Industry Terms: Not Available to Industry
How to cite: human ETV6 gRNA-4 was a gift from Linzhao Cheng (Addgene plasmid # 133404 ; http://n2t.net/addgene:133404 ; RRID:Addgene_133404)
