[The description below was written by a language model from this plasmid's Addgene catalogue record and pLannotate feature annotations shown in this document.]
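Description:
human ETV6 gRNA-4 is a 3,974 bp mammalian guide RNA expression plasmid built on the gRNA_Cloning Vector backbone, into which a 20-nucleotide spacer against human ETV6 (also known as TEL) was inserted by Gibson assembly. The spacer lies between a human U6 promoter, which recruits RNA polymerase III, and the Streptococcus pyogenes Cas9 guide RNA scaffold. In the circular sequence the U6 promoter runs to the end of the numbered record and the scaffold begins shortly after the start, so the targeting sequence spans the origin junction. Transcription therefore yields a complete single guide RNA. The plasmid encodes no Cas9, which must be supplied separately.

The plasmid replicates in E. coli from a high-copy ColE1/pUC-type origin and is selected with kanamycin through the Tn5 NeoR/KanR gene. The catalogue also lists neomycin/G418 as a selectable marker, although no mammalian promoter for this gene is annotated. A BleoR coding sequence is present as well. The remaining annotations appear to be non-functional leftovers of the cloning vector from which the backbone derives: T7 and SP6 promoters, attB1 and attB2 fragments flanking the guide cassette, lac promoter/operator elements, and partial lacZα, ccdB, lacI and tnpA sequences.

According to the record, this guide targets the second exon of ETV6 and is used as a pair with ETV6 gRNA-3. It is one of four ETV6 guide plasmids sharing the same backbone. The associated work concerns conditional gene knockout and reconstitution in human induced pluripotent stem cells using an inducible Cas9 system, so the plasmid is intended to direct Cas9 cleavage at ETV6 in such cells.
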