Features (pLannotate 1.2.2; 18 found; start..end, strand, type, name):
     30..105     +  misc_RNA       gRNA scaffold: guide RNA scaffold for the Streptococcus pyogenes CRISPR/Cas9 system
    117..138     -  protein_bind   attB2 (fragment): mutant version of attB; recombination site for the Gateway® BP reaction BP Clonase™
    226..244     -  promoter       SP6 promoter: promoter for bacteriophage SP6 RNA polymerase
    286..302     -  protein_bind   lac operator: The lac repressor binds to the lac operator to inhibit transcription in E. coli. This inhibition can be relieved by adding lactose or isopropyl-β-D-thiogalactopyranoside (IPTG). lac repressor encoded by lacI
    310..340     -  promoter       lac promoter: promoter for the E. coli lac operon
    355..376     -  protein_bind   CAP binding site: CAP binding activates transcription in the presence of cAMP. E. coli catabolite activator protein
    389..481     -  CDS            lacI (fragment): lac repressor; lacI; The lac repressor binds to the lac operator to inhibit transcription in E. coli. This inhibition can be relieved by adding lactose or isopropyl-β-D-thiogalactopyranoside (IPTG).
    664..1252    -  rep_origin     ori: high-copy-number ColE1/pMB1/pBR322/pUC origin of replication
   1390..1764    -  CDS            BleoR: antibiotic-binding protein; Sh ble from Streptoalloteichus hindustanus; confers resistance to bleomycin, phleomycin, and Zeocin™
   1784..1872    -  promoter       AmpR promoter (fragment): bla
   1899..1949    +  misc_feature   bom (fragment): basis of mobility region from pBR322
   1970..2764    -  CDS            NeoR/KanR: aminoglycoside phosphotransferase from Tn5; aph(3')-II (or nptII); confers resistance to neomycin, kanamycin, and G418 (Geneticin®)
   2796..3065    -  CDS            tnpA (fragment): TN5P_ECOLX - Also known as tnp. Experimental evidence at protein level: Swiss-Prot protein existence level 1. Mediates transposition of transposon Tn5 by a 'cut and paste' mechanism. First, the monomeric transposase binds the 19 bp inverted DNA repeats flanking the transposon. Then, dimerization of the DNA- bound transposase creates a synaptic DNA complex. After nicking of the first DNA strand, excision of the transposon proceeds through a series of intermediates. The transposase then mediates the insertion of the transposon at a new site by strand transfer. The activity of the wild- type tran
   3113..3416    -  CDS            ccdB (fragment): CcdB, a bacterial toxin that poisons DNA gyrase; ccdB; Plasmids containing the ccdB gene cannot be propagated in standard E. coli strains.
   3426..3573    -  CDS            lacZα (fragment): LacZα fragment of β-galactosidase; lacZ fragment
   3576..3594    +  promoter       T7 promoter: promoter for bacteriophage T7 RNA polymerase
   3663..3682    +  protein_bind   attB1 (fragment): mutant version of attB; recombination site for the Gateway® BP reaction BP Clonase™
   3734..3974    +  promoter       U6 promoter: RNA polymerase III promoter for human U6 snRNA
>Addgene plasmid #133404 | human ETV6 gRNA-4 | addgene full sequence | sequence record 261518 | Addgene NGS Result
GAAACACCGCGGGTCACGAACACTCACGCGTTTTAGAGCTAGAAATAGCAAGTTAAAATAAGGCTAGTCC
GTTATCAACTTGAAAAAGTGGCACCGAGTCGGTGCTTTTTTTCTAGACCCAGCTTTCTTGTACAAAGTTG
GCATTAAAGGGCGAATTCCAGCACACTGGCGGCCGTTACTAGTGGATCCGAGCTCGGTACCAAGCTTGAT
GCATAGCTTGAGTATTCTATAGTGTCACCTAAATAGCTTGGCGTAATCATGGTCATAGCTGTTTCCTGTG
TGAAATTGTTATCCGCTCACAATTCCACACAACATACGAGCCGGAAGCATAAAGTGTAAAGCCTGGGGTG
CCTAATGAGTGAGCTAACTCACATTAATTGCGTTGCGCTCACTGCCCGCTTTCCAGTCGGGAAACCTGTC
GTGCCAGCTGCATTAATGAATCGGCCAACGCGCGGGGAGAGGCGGTTTGCGTATTGGGCGCTCTTCCGCT
TCCTCGCTCACTGACTCGCTGCGCTCGGTCGTTCGGCTGCGGCGAGCGGTATCAGCTCACTCAAAGGCGG
TAATACGGTTATCCACAGAATCAGGGGATAACGCAGGAAAGAACATGTGAGCAAAAGGCCAGCAAAAGGC
CAGGAACCGTAAAAAGGCCGCGTTGCTGGCGTTTTTCCATAGGCTCCGCCCCCCTGACGAGCATCACAAA
AATCGACGCTCAAGTCAGAGGTGGCGAAACCCGACAGGACTATAAAGATACCAGGCGTTTCCCCCTGGAA
GCTCCCTCGTGCGCTCTCCTGTTCCGACCCTGCCGCTTACCGGATACCTGTCCGCCTTTCTCCCTTCGGG
AAGCGTGGCGCTTTCTCATAGCTCACGCTGTAGGTATCTCAGTTCGGTGTAGGTCGTTCGCTCCAAGCTG
GGCTGTGTGCACGAACCCCCCGTTCAGCCCGACCGCTGCGCCTTATCCGGTAACTATCGTCTTGAGTCCA
ACCCGGTAAGACACGACTTATCGCCACTGGCAGCAGCCACTGGTAACAGGATTAGCAGAGCGAGGTATGT
AGGCGGTGCTACAGAGTTCTTGAAGTGGTGGCCTAACTACGGCTACACTAGAAGAACAGTATTTGGTATC
TGCGCTCTGCTGAAGCCAGTTACCTTCGGAAAAAGAGTTGGTAGCTCTTGATCCGGCAAACAAACCACCG
CTGGTAGCGGTGGTTTTTTTGTTTGCAAGCAGCAGATTACGCGCAGAAAAAAAGGATCTCAAGAAGATCC
TTTGATCTTTTCTACGGGGTCTGACGCTCAGTGGAACGAAAACTCACGTTAAGGGATTTTGGTCATGAGA
TTATCAAAAAGGATCTTCACCTAGATCCTTTTAAATTAAAAATGAAGTTTTAGCACGTGTCAGTCCTGCT
CCTCGGCCACGAAGTGCACGCAGTTGCCGGCCGGGTCGCGCAGGGCGAACTCCCGCCCCCACGGCTGCTC
GCCGATCTCGGTCATGGCCGGCCCGGAGGCGTCCCGGAAGTTCGTGGACACGACCTCCGACCACTCGGCG
TACAGCTCGTCCAGGCCGCGCACCCACACCCAGGCCAGGGTGTTGTCCGGCACCACCTGGTCCTGGACCG
CGCTGATGAACAGGGTCACGTCGTCCCGGACCACACCGGCGAAGTCGTCCTCCACGAAGTCCCGGGAGAA
CCCGAGCCGGTCGGTCCAGAACTCGACCGCTCCGGCGACGTCGCGCGCGGTGAGCACCGGAACGGCACTG
GTCAACTTGGCCATGGTGGCCCTCCTCACGTGCTATTATTGAAGCATTTATCAGGGTTATTGTCTCATGA
GCGGATACATATTTGAATGTATTTAGAAAAATAAACAAATAGGGGTTCCGCGCACATTTCCCCGAAAAGT
GCCACCTGATGCGGTGTGAAATACCGCACAGATGCGTAAGGAGAAAATACCGCATCAGGAAATTGTAAGC
GTTAATAATTCAGAAGAACTCGTCAAGAAGGCGATAGAAGGCGATGCGCTGCGAATCGGGAGCGGCGATA
CCGTAAAGCACGAGGAAGCGGTCAGCCCATTCGCCGCCAAGCTCTTCAGCAATATCACGGGTAGCCAACG
CTATGTCCTGATAGCGGTCCGCCACACCCAGCCGGCCACAGTCGATGAATCCAGAAAAGCGGCCATTTTC
CACCATGATATTCGGCAAGCAGGCATCGCCATGGGTCACGACGAGATCCTCGCCGTCGGGCATGCTCGCC
TTGAGCCTGGCGAACAGTTCGGCTGGCGCGAGCCCCTGATGCTCTTCGTCCAGATCATCCTGATCGACAA
GACCGGCTTCCATCCGAGTACGTGCTCGCTCGATGCGATGTTTCGCTTGGTGGTCGAATGGGCAGGTAGC
CGGATCAAGCGTATGCAGCCGCCGCATTGCATCAGCCATGATGGATACTTTCTCGGCAGGAGCAAGGTGA
GATGACAGGAGATCCTGCCCCGGCACTTCGCCCAATAGCAGCCAGTCCCTTCCCGCTTCAGTGACAACGT
CGAGCACAGCTGCGCAAGGAACGCCCGTCGTGGCCAGCCACGATAGCCGCGCTGCCTCGTCTTGCAGTTC
ATTCAGGGCACCGGACAGGTCGGTCTTGACAAAAAGAACCGGGCGCCCCTGCGCTGACAGCCGGAACACG
GCGGCATCAGAGCAGCCGATTGTCTGTTGTGCCCAGTCATAGCCGAATAGCCTCTCCACCCAAGCGGCCG
GAGAACCTGCGTGCAATCCATCTTGTTCAATCATGCGAAACGATCCTCATCCTGTCTCTTGATCAGAGCT
TGATCCCCTGCGCCATCAGATCCTTGGCGGCAAGAAAGCCATCCAGTTTACTTTGCAGGGCTTCCCAACC
TTACCAGAGGGCGCCCCAGCTGGCAATTCCGGTTCGCTTGCTGTCCATAAAACCGCCCAGTCTAGCTATC
GCCATGTAAGCCCACTGCAAGCTACCTGCTTTCTCTTTGCGCTTGCGTTTTCCCTTGTCCAGATAGCCCA
GTAGCTGACATTCATCCGGGGTCAGCACCGTTTCTGCGGACTGGCTTTCTACGTGAAAAGGATCTAGGTG
AAGATCCTTTTTGATAATCTCATGCCTGACATTTATATTCCCCAGAACATCAGGTTAATGGCGTTTTTGA
TGTCATTTTCGCGGTGGCTGAGATCAGCCACTTCTTCCCCGATAACGGAGACCGGCACACTGGCCATATC
GGTGGTCATCATGCGCCAGCTTTCATCCCCGATATGCACCACCGGGTAAAGTTCACGGGAGACTTTATCT
GACAGCAGACGTGCACTGGCCAGGGGGATCACCATCCGTCGCCCCGGCGTGTCAATAATATCACTCTGTA
CATCCACAAACAGACGATAACGGCTCTCTCTTTTATAGGTGTAAACCTTAAACTGCCGTACGTATAGGCT
GCGCAACTGTTGGGAAGGGCGATCGGTGCGGGCCTCTTCGCTATTACGCCAGCTGGCGAAAGGGGGATGT
GCTGCAAGGCGATTAAGTTGGGTAACGCCAGGGTTTTCCCAGTCACGACGTTGTAAAACGACGGCCAGTG
AATTGTAATACGACTCACTATAGGGCGAATTGGGCCCTCTAGATGCATGCTCGAGCGGCCGCCAGTGTGA
TGGATATCTGCAGAATTCGCCCTTTGTACAAAAAAGCAGGCTTTAAAGGAACCAATTCAGTCGACTGGAT
CCGGTACCAAGGTCGGGCAGGAAGAGGGCCTATTTCCCATGATTCCTTCATATTTGCATATACGATACAA
GGCTGTTAGAGAGATAATTAGAATTAATTTGACTGTAAACACAAAGATATTAGTACAAAATACGTGACGT
AGAAAGTAATAATTTCTTGGGTAGTTTGCAGTTTTAAAATTATGTTTTAAAATGGACTATCATATGCTTA
CCGTAACTTGAAAGTATTTCGATTTCTTGGCTTTATATATCTTGTGGAAAGGAC
